>Addgene plasmid #147080 | pEGFP-N3-FLuc-7BoxB_O | addgene full sequence | sequence record 486896 | Addgene NGS Result
TAGTTATTAATAGTAATCAATTACGGGGTCATTAGTTCATAGCCCATATATGGAGTTCCGCGTTACATAA
CTTACGGTAAATGGCCCGCCTGGCTGACCGCCCAACGACCCCCGCCCATTGACGTCAATAATGACGTATG
TTCCCATAGTAACGCCAATAGGGACTTTCCATTGACGTCAATGGGTGGAGTATTTACGGTAAACTGCCCA
CTTGGCAGTACATCAAGTGTATCATATGCCAAGTACGCCCCCTATTGACGTCAATGACGGTAAATGGCCC
GCCTGGCATTATGCCCAGTACATGACCTTATGGGACTTTCCTACTTGGCAGTACATCTACGTATTAGTCA
TCGCTATTACCATGGTGATGCGGTTTTGGCAGTACATCAATGGGCGTGGATAGCGGTTTGACTCACGGGG
ATTTCCAAGTCTCCACCCCATTGACGTCAATGGGAGTTTGTTTTGGCACCAAAATCAACGGGACTTTCCA
AAATGTCGTAACAACTCCGCCCCATTGACGCAAATGGGCGGTAGGCGTGTACGGTGGGAGGTCTATATAA
GCAGAGCTGGTTTAGTGAACCGTCAGATCCGCTAGCACAGCCACCATGGAATACGCCAAAAACATAAAGA
AAGGCCCGGCGCCATTCTATCCGCTGGAAGATGGAACCGCTGGAGAGCAACTGCATAAGGCTATGAAGAG
ATACGCCCTGGTTCCTGGAACAATTGCTTTTACAGATGCACATATCGAGGTGGACATCACTTACGCTGAG
TACTTCGAAATGTCCGTTCGGTTGGCAGAAGCTATGAAACGATATGGGCTGAATACAAATCACAGAATCG
TCGTATGCAGTGAAAACTCTCTTCAATTCTTTATGCCGGTGTTGGGCGCGTTATTTATCGGAGTTGCAGT
TGCGCCCGCGAACGACATTTATAATGAACGTGAATTGCTCAACAGTATGGGCATTTCGCAGCCTACCGTG
GTGTTCGTTTCCAAAAAGGGGTTGCAAAAAATTTTGAACGTGCAAAAAAAGCTCCCAATCATCCAAAAAA
TTATTATCATGGATTCTAAAACGGATTACCAGGGATTTCAGTCGATGTACACGTTCGTCACATCTCATCT
ACCTCCCGGTTTTAATGAATACGATTTTGTGCCAGAGTCCTTCGATAGGGACAAGACAATTGCACTGATC
ATGAACTCCTCTGGATCTACTGGTCTGCCTAAAGGTGTCGCTCTGCCTCATAGAACTGCCTGCGTGAGAT
TCTCGCATGCCAGAGATCCTATTTTTGGCAATCAAATCATTCCGGATACTGCGATTTTAAGTGTTGTTCC
ATTCCATCACGGTTTTGGAATGTTTACTACACTCGGATATTTGATATGTGGATTTCGAGTCGTCTTAATG
TATAGATTTGAAGAAGAGCTGTTTCTGAGGAGCCTTCAGGATTACAAGATTCAAAGTGCGCTGCTGGTGC
CAACCCTATTCTCCTTCTTCGCCAAAAGCACTCTGATTGACAAATACGATTTATCTAATTTACACGAAAT
TGCTTCTGGTGGCGCTCCCCTCTCTAAGGAAGTCGGGGAAGCGGTTGCCAAGAGGTTCCATCTGCCAGGT
ATCAGGCAAGGATATGGGCTCACTGAGACTACATCAGCTATTCTGATTACACCCGAGGGGGATGATAAAC
CGGGCGCGGTCGGTAAAGTTGTTCCATTTTTTGAAGCGAAGGTTGTGGATCTGGATACCGGGAAAACGCT
GGGCGTTAATCAAAGAGGCGAACTGTGTGTGAGAGGTCCTATGATTATGTCCGGTTATGTAAACAATCCG
GAAGCGACCAACGCCTTGATTGACAAGGATGGATGGCTACATTCTGGAGACATAGCTTACTGGGACGAAG
ACGAACACTTCTTCATCGTTGACCGCCTGAAGTCTCTGATTAAGTACAAAGGCTATCAGGTGGCTCCCGC
TGAATTGGAATCCATCTTGCTCCAACACCCCAACATCTTCGACGCAGGTGTCGCAGGTCTTCCCGACGAT
GACGCCGGTGAACTTCCCGCCGCCGTTGTTGTTTTGGAGCACGGAAAGACGATGACGGAAAAAGAGATCG
TGGATTACGTCGCCAGTCAAGTAACAACCGCGAAAAAGTTGCGCGGAGGAGTTGTGTTTGTGGACGAAGT
ACCGAAAGGTCTTACCGGAAAACTCGACGCAAGAAAAATCAGAGAGATCCTCATAAAGGCCAAGAAGGGC
GGAAAGATCGCCGTGGGATCCATCGCCACCATGGTGAGCAAGGGCGAGGAGCTGTTCACCGGGGTGGTGC
CCATCCTGGTCGAGCTGGACGGCGACGTAAACGGCCACAAGTTCAGCGTGTCCGGCGAGGGCGAGGGCGA
TGCCACCTACGGCAAGCTGACCCTGAAGTTCATCTGCACCACCGGCAAGCTGCCCGTGCCCTGGCCCACC
CTCGTGACCACCCTGACCTACGGCGTGCAGTGCTTCAGCCGCTACCCCGACCACATGAAGCAGCACGACT
TCTTCAAGTCCGCCATGCCCGAAGGCTACGTCCAGGAGCGCACCATCTTCTTCAAGGACGACGGCAACTA
CAAGACCCGCGCCGAGGTGAAGTTCGAGGGCGACACCCTGGTGAACCGCATCGAGCTGAAGGGCATCGAC
TTCAAGGAGGACGGCAACATCCTGGGGCACAAGCTGGAGTACAACTACAACAGCCACAACGTCTATATCA
TGGCCGACAAGCAGAAGAACGGCATCAAGGTGAACTTCAAGATCCGCCACAACATCGAGGACGGCAGCGT
GCAGCTCGCCGACCACTACCAGCAGAACACCCCCATCGGCGACGGCCCCGTGCTGCTGCCCGACAACCAC
TACCTGAGCACCCAGTCCGCCCTGAGCAAAGACCCCAACGAGAAGCGCGATCACATGGTCCTGCTGGAGT
TCGTGACCGCCGCCGGGATCACTCTCGGCATGGACGAGCTGTACAAGTAAAGCGGCCGCGAGCAGTAATT
CTAGATAAGTCCAACTACTAAACTGGGGATTCCTGGGCCCTGAAGAAGGGCCCCTCGACTAAGTCCAACT
ACTAAACTGGGCCCTGAAGAAGGGCCCATATAGGGCCCTGAAGAAGGGCCCTATCGAGGATATTATCTCG
ACTAAGTCCAACTACTAAACTGGGCCCTGAAGAAGGGCCCATATAGGGCCCTGAAGAAGGGCCCTATCGA
GGATATTATCTCGACTAAGTCCAACTACTAAACTGGGCCCTGAAGAAGGGCCCATATAGGGCCCTGAAGA
AGGGCCCTATCGAGGATATTATCTCGAGGACTCTAGATCATAATCAGCCATACCACATTTGTAGAGGTTT
TACTTGCTTTAAAAAACCTCCCACACCTCCCCCTGAACCTGAAACATAAAATGAATGCAATTGTTGTTGT
TAACTTGTTTATTGCAGCTTATAATGGTTACAAATAAAGCAATAGCATCACAAATTTCACAAATAAAGCA
TTTTTTTCACTGCATTCTAGTTGTGGTTTGTCCAAACTCATCAATGTATCTTAAGGCGTAAATTGTAAGC
GTTAATATTTTGTTAAAATTCGCGTTAAATTTTTGTTAAATCAGCTCATTTTTTAACCAATAGGCCGAAA
TCGGCAAAATCCCTTATAAATCAAAAGAATAGACCGAGATAGGGT
[37 nt withheld, positions 3686-3722]
AAAGAACGTGGACTCCAACGTCAAAGG
[49 nt withheld, positions 3750-3798]
T
[91 nt withheld, positions 3800-3890]
G
[124 nt withheld, positions 3892-4015]
CAGGTGGCACTTTTCGGGGAAATGTGCGCGGAACCCCTATTTGTTTATTTTTCTAAATACATTCAAATAT
GTATCCGCTCATGAGACAATAACCCTGATAAATGCTTCAATAATATTGAAAAAGGAAGAGTCCTGAGGCG
GAAAGAACCAGCTGTGGAATGTGTGTCAGTTAGGGTGTGGAAAGTCCCCAGGCTCCCCAGCAGGCAGAAG
TATGCAAAGCATGCATCTCAATTAGTCAGCAACCATAGTCCCGCCCCTAACTCCGCCCATCCCGCCCCTA
ACTCCGCCCAGTTCCGCCCATTCTCCGCCCCATGGCTGACTAATTTTTTTTATTTATGCAGAGGCCGAGG
CCGCCTCGGCCTCTGAGCTATTCCAGAAGTAGTGAGGAGGCTTTTTTGGAGGCCTAGGCTTTTGCAAAGA
TCGATCAAGAGACAGGATGAGGATCGTTTCGCATGATTGAACAAGATGGATTGCACGCAGGTTCTCCGGC
CGCTTGGGTGGAGAGGCTATTCGGCTATGACTGGGCACAACAGACAATCGGCTGCTCTGATGCCGCCGTG
TTCCGGCTGTCAGCGCAGGGGCGCCCGGTTCTTTTTGTCAAGACCGACCTGTCCGGTGCCCTGAATGAAC
TGCAAGACGAGGCAGCGCGGCTATCGTGGCTGGCCACGACGGGCGTTCCTTGCGCAGCTGTGCTCGACGT
TGTCACTGAAGCGGGAAGGGACTGGCTGCTATTGGGCGAAGTGCCGGGGCAGGATCTCCTGTCATCTCAC
CTTGCTCCTGCCGAGAAAGTATCCATCATGGCTGATGCAATGCGGCGGCTGCATACGCTTGATCCGGCTA
CCTGCCCATTCGACCACCAAGCGAAACATCGCATCGAGCGAGCACGTACTCGGATGGAAGCCGGTCTTGT
CGATCAGGATGATCTGGACGAAGAGCATCAGGGGCTCGCGCCAGCCGAACTGTTCGCCAGGCTCAAGGCG
AGCATGCCCGACGGCGAGGATCTCGTCGTGACCCATGGCGATGCCTGCTTGCCGAATATCATGGTGGAAA
ATGGCCGCTTTTCTGGATTCATCGACTGTGGCCGGCTGGGTGTGGCGGACCGCTATCAGGACATAGCGTT
GGCTACCCGTGATATTGCTGAAGAGCTTGGCGGCGAATGGGCTGACCGCTTCCTCGTGCTTTACGGTATC
GCCGCTCCCGATTCGCAGCGCATCGCCTTCTATCGCCTTCTTGACGAGTTCTTCTGAGCGGGACTCTGGG
GTTCGAAATGACCGACCAAGCGACGCCCAACCTGCCATCACGAGATTTCGATTCCACCGCCGCCTTCTAT
GAAAGGTTGGGCTTCGGAATCGTTTTCCGGGACGCCGGCTGGATGATCCTCCAGCGCGGGGATCTCATGC
TGGAGTTCTTCGCCCACCCTAGGGGGAGGCTAACTGAAACACGGAAGGAGACAATACCGGAAGGAACCCG
CGCTATGACGGCAATAAAAAGACAGAATAAAACGCACGGTGTTGGGTCGTTTGTTCATAAACGCGGGGTT
CGGTCCCAGGGCTGGCACTCTGTCGATACCCCACCGAGACCCCATTGGGGCCAATACGCCCGCGTTTCTT
CCTTTTCCCCACCCCACCCCCCAAGTTCGGGTGAAGGCCCAGGGCTCGCAGCCAACGTCGGGGCGGCAGG
CCCTGCCATAGCCTCAGGTTACTCATATATACTTTAGATTGATTTAAAACTTCATTTTTAATTTAAAAGG
ATCTAGGTGAAGATCCTTTTTGATAATCTCATGACCAAAATCCCTTAACGTGAGTTTTCGTTCCACTGAG
CGTCAGACCCCGTAGAAAAGATCAAAGGATCTTCTTGAGATCCTTTTTTTCTGCGCGTAATCTGCTGCTT
GCAAACAAAAAAACCACCGCTACCAGCGGTGGTTTGTTTGCCGGATCAAGAGCTACCAACTCTTTTTCCG
AAGGTAACTGGCTTCAGCAGAGCGCAGATACCAAATACTGTTCTTCTAGTGTAGCCGTAGTTAGGCCACC
ACTTCAAGAACTCTGTAGCACCGCCTACATACCTCGCTCTGCTAATCCTGTTACCAGTGGCTGCTGCCAG
TGGCGATAAGTCGTGTCTTACCGGGTTGGACTCAAGACGATAGTTACCGGATAAGGCGCAGCGGTCGGGC
TGAACGGGGGGTTCGTGCACACAGCCCAGCTTGGAGCGAACGACCTACACCGAACTGAGATACCTACAGC
GTGAGCTATGAGAAAGCGCCACGCTTCCCGAAGGGAGAAAGGCGGACAGGTATCCGGTAAGCGGCAGGGT
CGGAACAGGAGAGCGCACGAGGGAGCTTCCAGGGGGAAACGCCTGGTATCTTTATAGTCCTGTCGGGTTT
CGCCACCTCTGACTTGAGCGTCGATTTTTGTGATGCTCGTCAGGGGGGCGGAGCCTATGGAAAAACGCCA
GCAACGCGGCCTTTTTACGGTTCCTGGCCTTTTGCTGGCCTTTTGCTCACATGTTCTTTCCTGCGTTATC
CCCTGATTCTGTGGATAACCGTATTACCGCCATGCAT
Features (pLannotate 1.2.2; 25 found; start..end, strand, type, name):
     61..364     +  enhancer       CMV enhancer: human cytomegalovirus immediate early enhancer
    365..568     +  promoter       CMV promoter: human cytomegalovirus (CMV) immediate early promoter
    606..2255    +  CDS            luciferase: firefly luciferase; luc+; enhanced luc+ version of the luciferase gene
   2271..2990    +  CDS            EGFP: the original enhanced GFP (Yang et al., 1996) mammalian codon-optimized
   3016..3038    +  polyA_signal   β-globin poly(A) (fragment): human β-globin polyadenylation signal
   3045..3063    +  protein_bind   boxB: λ N peptide binding site consisting of an RNA hairpin within the N-utliization (nut) site of the λ bacteriophage transcript (Tan and Frankel, 1995) λN peptide
   3069..3091    +  polyA_signal   β-globin poly(A) (fragment): human β-globin polyadenylation signal
   3089..3107    +  protein_bind   boxB: λ N peptide binding site consisting of an RNA hairpin within the N-utliization (nut) site of the λ bacteriophage transcript (Tan and Frankel, 1995) λN peptide
   3113..3131    +  protein_bind   boxB: λ N peptide binding site consisting of an RNA hairpin within the N-utliization (nut) site of the λ bacteriophage transcript (Tan and Frankel, 1995) λN peptide
   3152..3174    +  polyA_signal   β-globin poly(A) (fragment): human β-globin polyadenylation signal
   3172..3190    +  protein_bind   boxB: λ N peptide binding site consisting of an RNA hairpin within the N-utliization (nut) site of the λ bacteriophage transcript (Tan and Frankel, 1995) λN peptide
   3196..3214    +  protein_bind   boxB: λ N peptide binding site consisting of an RNA hairpin within the N-utliization (nut) site of the λ bacteriophage transcript (Tan and Frankel, 1995) λN peptide
   3235..3257    +  polyA_signal   β-globin poly(A) (fragment): human β-globin polyadenylation signal
   3255..3273    +  protein_bind   boxB: λ N peptide binding site consisting of an RNA hairpin within the N-utliization (nut) site of the λ bacteriophage transcript (Tan and Frankel, 1995) λN peptide
   3279..3297    +  protein_bind   boxB: λ N peptide binding site consisting of an RNA hairpin within the N-utliization (nut) site of the λ bacteriophage transcript (Tan and Frankel, 1995) λN peptide
   3326..3409    +  CDS            large T antigen (fragment): large T antigen from SV40 (simian virus 40)
   3432..3553    +  polyA_signal   SV40 poly(A) signal: SV40 polyadenylation signal
   3587..4015    -  rep_origin     f1 ori (sequence partly withheld): f1 bacteriophage origin of replication; arrow indicates direction of (+) strand synthesis
   4042..4146    +  promoter       AmpR promoter: bla
   4215..4425    +  promoter       SV40 promoter: SV40 early promoter
   4468..5262    +  CDS            NeoR/KanR: aminoglycoside phosphotransferase from Tn5; aph(3')-II (or nptII); confers resistance to neomycin, kanamycin, and G418 (Geneticin®)
   5283..5435    +  CDS            ble (fragment): BLE_KLEPN - Experimental evidence at protein level: Swiss-Prot protein existence level 1. Binding protein with a strong affinity to the bleomycin family of antibiotics. Binds to CL990; an antimitotic-antibiotic compound. From Klebsiella pneumoniae.
   5494..5541    +  polyA_signal   HSV TK poly(A) signal: herpes simplex virus thymidine kinase polyadenylation signal (Cole and Stacy, 1985)
   5632..5648    -  polyA_signal   bGH poly(A) signal (fragment): bovine growth hormone polyadenylation signal
   5870..6458    +  rep_origin     ori: high-copy-number ColE1/pMB1/pBR322/pUC origin of replication
