>Addgene plasmid #147080 | pEGFP-N3-FLuc-7BoxB_O | analyzer sequence | sequence record 289527
TAGTTATTAATAGTAATCAATTACGGGGTCATTAGTTCATAGCCCATATATGGAGTTCCGCGTTACATAA
CTTACGGTAAATGGCCCGCCTGGCTGACCGCCCAACGACCCCCGCCCATTGACGTCAATAATGACGTATG
TTCCCATAGTAACGCCAATAGGGACTTTCCATTGACGTCAATGGGTGGAGTATTTACGGTAAACTGCCCA
CTTGGCAGTACATCAAGTGTATCATATGCCAAGTACGCCCCCTATTGACGTCAATGACGGTAAATGGCCC
GCCTGGCATTATGCCCAGTACATGACCTTATGGGACTTTCCTACTTGGCAGTACATCTACGTATTAGTCA
TCGCTATTACCATGGTGATGCGGTTTTGGCAGTACATCAATGGGCGTGGATAGCGGTTTGACTCACGGGG
ATTTCCAAGTCTCCACCCCATTGACGTCAATGGGAGTTTGTTTTGGCACCAAAATCAACGGGACTTTCCA
AAATGTCGTAACAACTCCGCCCCATTGACGCAAATGGGCGGTAGGCGTGTACGGTGGGAGGTCTATATAA
GCAGAGCTGGTTTAGTGACCGTCAGATCCGCTAGCACAGCCACCATGGAATACGCCAAAAACATAAAGAA
AGGCCCGGCGCCATTCTATCCGCTGGAAGATGGAACCGCTGGAGAGCAACTGCATAAGGCTATGAAGAGA
TACGCCCTGGTTCCTGGAACAATTGCTTTTACAGATGCACATATCGAGGTGGACATCACTTACGCTGAGT
ACTTCGAAATGTCCGTTCGGTTGGCAGAAGCTATGAAACGATATGGGCTGAATACAAATCACAGAATCGT
CGTATGCAGTGAAAACTCTCTTCAATTCTTTATGCCGGTGTTGGGCGCGTTATTTATCGGAGTTGCAGTT
GCGCCCGCGAACGACATTTATAATGAACGTGAATTGCTCAACAGTATGGGCATTTCGCAGCCTACCGTGG
TGTTCGTTTCCAAAAAGGGGTTGCAAAAAATTTTGAACGTGCAAAAAAAGCTCCCAATCATCCAAAAAAT
TATTATCATGGATTCTAAAACGGATTACCAGGGATTTCAGTCGATGTACACGTTCGTCACATCTCATCTA
CCTCCCGGTTTTAATGAATACGATTTTGTGCCAGAGTCCTTCGATAGGGACAAGACAATTGCACTGATCA
TGAACTCCTCTGGATCTACTGGTCTGCCTAAAGGTGTCGCTCTGCCTCATAGAACTGCCTGCGTGAGATT
CTCGCATGCCAGAGATCCTATTTTTGGCAATCAAATCATTCCGGATACTGCGATTTTAAGTGTTGTTCCA
TTCCATCACGGTTTTGGAATGTTTACTACACTCGGATATTTGATATGTGGATTTCGAGTCGTCTTAATGT
ATAGATTTGAAGAAGAGCTGTTTCTGAGGAGCCTTCAGGATTACAAGATTCAAAGTGCGCTGCTGGTGCC
AACCCTATTCTCCTTCTTCGCCAAAAGCACTCTGATTGACAAATACGATTTATCTAATTTACACGAAATT
GCTTCTGGTGGCGCTCCCCTCTCTAAGGAAGTCGGGGAAGCGGTTGCCAAGAGGTTCCATCTGCCAGGTA
TCAGGCAAGGATATGGGCTCACTGAGACTACATCAGCTATTCTGATTACACCCGAGGGGGATGATAAACC
GGGCGCGGTCGGTAAAGTTGTTCCATTTTTTGAAGCGAAGGTTGTGGATCTGGATACCGGGAAAACGCTG
GGCGTTAATCAAAGAGGCGAACTGTGTGTGAGAGGTCCTATGATTATGTCCGGTTATGTAAACAATCCGG
AAGCGACCAACGCCTTGATTGACAAGGATGGATGGCTACATTCTGGAGACATAGCTTACTGGGACGAAGA
CGAACACTTCTTCATCGTTGACCGCCTGAAGTCTCTGATTAAGTACAAAGGCTATCAGGTGGCTCCCGCT
GAATTGGAATCCATCTTGCTCCAACACCCCAACATCTTCGACGCAGGTGTCGCAGGTCTTCCCGACGATG
ACGCCGGTGAACTTCCCGCCGCCGTTGTTGTTTTGGAGCACGGAAAGACGATGACGGAAAAAGAGATCGT
GGATTACGTCGCCAGTCAAGTAACAACCGCGAAAAAGTTGCGCGGAGGAGTTGTGTTTGTGGACGAAGTA
CCGAAAGGTCTTACCGGAAAACTCGACGCAAGAAAAATCAGAGAGATCCTCATAAAGGCCAAGAAGGGCG
GAAAGATCGCCGTGGGATCCATCGCCACCATGGTGAGCAAGGGCGAGGAGCTGTTCACCGGGGTGGTGCC
CATCCTGGTCGAGCTGGACGGCGACGTAAACGGCCACAAGTTCAGCGTGTCCGGCGAGGGCGAGGGCGAT
GCCACCTACGGCAAGCTGACCCTGAAGTTCATCTGCACCACCGGCAAGCTGCCCGTGCCCTGGCCCACCC
TCGTGACCACCCTGACCTACGGCGTGCAGTGCTTCAGCCGCTACCCCGACCACATGAAGCAGCACGACTT
CTTCAAGTCCGCCATGCCCGAAGGCTACGTCCAGGAGCGCACCATCTTCTTCAAGGACGACGGCAACTAC
AAGACCCGCGCCGAGGTGAAGTTCGAGGGCGACACCCTGGTGAACCGCATCGAGCTGAAGGGCATCGACT
TCAAGGAGGACGGCAACATCCTGGGGCACAAGCTGGAGTACAACTACAACAGCCACAACGTCTATATCAT
GGCCGACAAGCAGAAGAACGGCATCAAGGTGAACTTCAAGATCCGCCACAACATCGAGGACGGCAGCGTG
CAGCTCGCCGACCACTACCAGCAGAACACCCCCATCGGCGACGGCCCCGTGCTGCTGCCCGACAACCACT
ACCTGAGCACCCAGTCCGCCCTGAGCAAAGACCCCAACGAGAAGCGCGATCACATGGTCCTGCTGGAGTT
CGTGACCGCCGCCGGGATCACTCTCGGCATGGACGAGCTGTACAAGTAAAGCGGCCGCGAGCAGTAATTC
TAGATAAGTCCAACTACTAAACTGGGGATTCCTGGGCCCTGAAGAAGGGCCCCTCGACTAAGTCCAACTA
CTAAACTGGGCCCTGAAGAAGGGCCCATATAGGGCCCTGAAGAAGGGCCCTATCGAGGATATTATCTCGA
CTAAGTCCAACTACTAAACTGGGCCCTGAAGAAGGGCCCATATAGGGCCCTGAAGAAGGGCCCTATCGAG
GATATTATCTCGACTAAGTCCAACTACTAAACTGGGCCCTGAAGAAGGGCCCATATAGGGCCCTGAAGAA
GGGCCCTATCGAGGATATTATCTCGAGGACTCTAGATCATAATCAGCCATACCACATTTGTAGAGGTTTT
ACTTGCTTTAAAAAACCTCCCACACCTCCCCCTGAACCTGAAACATAAAATGAATGCAATTGTTGTTGTT
AACTTGTTTATTGCAGCTTATAATGGTTACAAATAAAGCAATAGCATCACAAATTTCACAAATAAAGCAT
TTTTTTCACTGCATTCTAGTTGTGGTTTGTCCAAACTCATCAATGTATCTTAAGGCGTAAATTGTAAGCG
TTAATATTTTGTTAAAATTCGCGTTAAATTTTTGTTAAATCAGCTCATTTTTTAACCAATAGGCCGAAAT
CGGCAAAATCCCTTATAAATCAAAAGAATAGACCGAGATAGGGT
[37 nt withheld, positions 3685-3721]
AAAGAACGTGGACTCCAACGTCAAAGG
[49 nt withheld, positions 3749-3797]
T
[91 nt withheld, positions 3799-3889]
G
[124 nt withheld, positions 3891-4014]
CAGGTGGCACTTTTCGGGGAAATGTGCGCGGAACCCCTATTTGTTTATTTTTCTAAATACATTCAAATAT
GTATCCGCTCATGAGACAATAACCCTGATAAATGCTTCAATAATATTGAAAAAGGAAGAGTCCTGAGGCG
GAAAGAACCAGCTGTGGAATGTGTGTCAGTTAGGGTGTGGAAAGTCCCCAGGCTCCCCAGCAGGCAGAAG
TATGCAAAGCATGCATCTCAATTAGTCAGCAACCAGGTGTGGAAAGTCCCCAGGCTCCCCAGCAGGCAGA
AGTATGCAAAGCATGCATCTCAATTAGTCAGCAACCATAGTCCCGCCCCTAACTCCGCCCATCCCGCCCC
TAACTCCGCCCAGTTCCGCCCATTCTCCGCCCCATGGCTGACTAATTTTTTTTATTTATGCAGAGGCCGA
GGCCGCCTCGGCCTCTGAGCTATTCCAGAAGTAGTGAGGAGGCTTTTTTGGAGGCCTAGGCTTTTGCAAA
GATCGATCAAGAGACAGGATGAGGATCGTTTCGCATGATTGAACAAGATGGATTGCACGCAGGTTCTCCG
GCCGCTTGGGTGGAGAGGCTATTCGGCTATGACTGGGCACAACAGACAATCGGCTGCTCTGATGCCGCCG
TGTTCCGGCTGTCAGCGCAGGGGCGCCCGGTTCTTTTTGTCAAGACCGACCTGTCCGGTGCCCTGAATGA
ACTGCAAGACGAGGCAGCGCGGCTATCGTGGCTGGCCACGACGGGCGTTCCTTGCGCAGCTGTGCTCGAC
GTTGTCACTGAAGCGGGAAGGGACTGGCTGCTATTGGGCGAAGTGCCGGGGCAGGATCTCCTGTCATCTC
ACCTTGCTCCTGCCGAGAAAGTATCCATCATGGCTGATGCAATGCGGCGGCTGCATACGCTTGATCCGGC
TACCTGCCCATTCGACCACCAAGCGAAACATCGCATCGAGCGAGCACGTACTCGGATGGAAGCCGGTCTT
GTCGATCAGGATGATCTGGACGAAGAGCATCAGGGGCTCGCGCCAGCCGAACTGTTCGCCAGGCTCAAGG
CGAGCATGCCCGACGGCGAGGATCTCGTCGTGACCCATGGCGATGCCTGCTTGCCGAATATCATGGTGGA
AAATGGCCGCTTTTCTGGATTCATCGACTGTGGCCGGCTGGGTGTGGCGGACCGCTATCAGGACATAGCG
TTGGCTACCCGTGATATTGCTGAAGAGCTTGGCGGCGAATGGGCTGACCGCTTCCTCGTGCTTTACGGTA
TCGCCGCTCCCGATTCGCAGCGCATCGCCTTCTATCGCCTTCTTGACGAGTTCTTCTGAGCGGGACTCTG
GGGTTCGAAATGACCGACCAAGCGACGCCCAACCTGCCATCACGAGATTTCGATTCCACCGCCGCCTTCT
ATGAAAGGTTGGGCTTCGGAATCGTTTTCCGGGACGCCGGCTGGATGATCCTCCAGCGCGGGGATCTCAT
GCTGGAGTTCTTCGCCCACCCTAGGGGGAGGCTAACTGAAACACGGAAGGAGACAATACCGGAAGGAACC
CGCGCTATGACGGCAATAAAAAGACAGAATAAAACGCACGGTGTTGGGTCGTTTGTTCATAAACGCGGGG
TTCGGTCCCAGGGCTGGCACTCTGTCGATACCCCACCGAGACCCCATTGGGGCCAATACGCCCGCGTTTC
TTCCTTTTCCCCACCCCACCCCCCAAGTTCGGGTGAAGGCCCAGGGCTCGCAGCCAACGTCGGGGCGGCA
GGCCCTGCCATAGCCTCAGGTTACTCATATATACTTTAGATTGATTTAAAACTTCATTTTTAATTTAAAA
GGATCTAGGTGAAGATCCTTTTTGATAATCTCATGACCAAAATCCCTTAACGTGAGTTTTCGTTCCACTG
AGCGTCAGACCCCGTAGAAAAGATCAAAGGATCTTCTTGAGATCCTTTTTTTCTGCGCGTAATCTGCTGC
TTGCAAACAAAAAAACCACCGCTACCAGCGGTGGTTTGTTTGCCGGATCAAGAGCTACCAACTCTTTTTC
CGAAGGTAACTGGCTTCAGCAGAGCGCAGATACCAAATACTGTCCTTCTAGTGTAGCCGTAGTTAGGCCA
CCACTTCAAGAACTCTGTAGCACCGCCTACATACCTCGCTCTGCTAATCCTGTTACCAGTGGCTGCTGCC
AGTGGCGATAAGTCGTGTCTTACCGGGTTGGACTCAAGACGATAGTTACCGGATAAGGCGCAGCGGTCGG
GCTGAACGGGGGGTTCGTGCACACAGCCCAGCTTGGAGCGAACGACCTACACCGAACTGAGATACCTACA
GCGTGAGCTATGAGAAAGCGCCACGCTTCCCGAAGGGAGAAAGGCGGACAGGTATCCGGTAAGCGGCAGG
GTCGGAACAGGAGAGCGCACGAGGGAGCTTCCAGGGGGAAACGCCTGGTATCTTTATAGTCCTGTCGGGT
TTCGCCACCTCTGACTTGAGCGTCGATTTTTGTGATGCTCGTCAGGGGGGCGGAGCCTATGGAAAAACGC
CAGCAACGCGGCCTTTTTACGGTTCCTGGCCTTTTGCTGGCCTTTTGCTCACATGTTCTTTCCTGCGTTA
TCCCCTGATTCTGTGGATAACCGTATTACCGCCATGCAT
Features (pLannotate 1.2.2; 25 found; start..end, strand, type, name):
     61..364     +  enhancer       CMV enhancer: human cytomegalovirus immediate early enhancer
    365..568     +  promoter       CMV promoter: human cytomegalovirus (CMV) immediate early promoter
    605..2254    +  CDS            luciferase: firefly luciferase; luc+; enhanced luc+ version of the luciferase gene
   2270..2989    +  CDS            EGFP: the original enhanced GFP (Yang et al., 1996) mammalian codon-optimized
   3015..3037    +  polyA_signal   β-globin poly(A) (fragment): human β-globin polyadenylation signal
   3044..3062    +  protein_bind   boxB: λ N peptide binding site consisting of an RNA hairpin within the N-utliization (nut) site of the λ bacteriophage transcript (Tan and Frankel, 1995) λN peptide
   3068..3090    +  polyA_signal   β-globin poly(A) (fragment): human β-globin polyadenylation signal
   3088..3106    +  protein_bind   boxB: λ N peptide binding site consisting of an RNA hairpin within the N-utliization (nut) site of the λ bacteriophage transcript (Tan and Frankel, 1995) λN peptide
   3112..3130    +  protein_bind   boxB: λ N peptide binding site consisting of an RNA hairpin within the N-utliization (nut) site of the λ bacteriophage transcript (Tan and Frankel, 1995) λN peptide
   3151..3173    +  polyA_signal   β-globin poly(A) (fragment): human β-globin polyadenylation signal
   3171..3189    +  protein_bind   boxB: λ N peptide binding site consisting of an RNA hairpin within the N-utliization (nut) site of the λ bacteriophage transcript (Tan and Frankel, 1995) λN peptide
   3195..3213    +  protein_bind   boxB: λ N peptide binding site consisting of an RNA hairpin within the N-utliization (nut) site of the λ bacteriophage transcript (Tan and Frankel, 1995) λN peptide
   3234..3256    +  polyA_signal   β-globin poly(A) (fragment): human β-globin polyadenylation signal
   3254..3272    +  protein_bind   boxB: λ N peptide binding site consisting of an RNA hairpin within the N-utliization (nut) site of the λ bacteriophage transcript (Tan and Frankel, 1995) λN peptide
   3278..3296    +  protein_bind   boxB: λ N peptide binding site consisting of an RNA hairpin within the N-utliization (nut) site of the λ bacteriophage transcript (Tan and Frankel, 1995) λN peptide
   3325..3408    +  CDS            large T antigen (fragment): large T antigen from SV40 (simian virus 40)
   3431..3552    +  polyA_signal   SV40 poly(A) signal: SV40 polyadenylation signal
   3586..4014    -  rep_origin     f1 ori (sequence partly withheld): f1 bacteriophage origin of replication; arrow indicates direction of (+) strand synthesis
   4041..4145    +  promoter       AmpR promoter: bla
   4147..4504    +  promoter       SV40 promoter: SV40 enhancer and early promoter
   4539..5333    +  CDS            NeoR/KanR: aminoglycoside phosphotransferase from Tn5; aph(3')-II (or nptII); confers resistance to neomycin, kanamycin, and G418 (Geneticin®)
   5354..5506    +  CDS            ble (fragment): BLE_KLEPN - Experimental evidence at protein level: Swiss-Prot protein existence level 1. Binding protein with a strong affinity to the bleomycin family of antibiotics. Binds to CL990; an antimitotic-antibiotic compound. From Klebsiella pneumoniae.
   5565..5612    +  polyA_signal   HSV TK poly(A) signal: herpes simplex virus thymidine kinase polyadenylation signal (Cole and Stacy, 1985)
   5703..5719    -  polyA_signal   bGH poly(A) signal (fragment): bovine growth hormone polyadenylation signal
   5941..6529    +  rep_origin     ori: high-copy-number ColE1/pMB1/pBR322/pUC origin of replication
