[The description below was written by a language model from this plasmid's Addgene catalogue record and pLannotate feature annotations shown in this document.]
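Description:
pEGFP-N3-FLuc-7BoxB_O is a mammalian expression plasmid carrying a luciferase tethering reporter. The catalogue lists the backbone as unknown, but the name and the annotated parts match a pEGFP-N3-type vector. It has a high-copy ColE1/pUC origin for propagation in E. coli, an f1 origin, and a Tn5 NeoR/KanR cassette. A bacterial bla promoter and the SV40 early promoter both sit upstream of this cassette, which ends in an HSV TK polyadenylation signal. The marker therefore gives kanamycin resistance in bacteria and can support G418 selection in mammalian cells.

The expression unit is driven by the CMV immediate-early enhancer and promoter. A firefly luciferase (luc+) coding sequence comes first, followed a few bases later by EGFP. The close spacing suggests a luciferase-EGFP fusion, although the record does not state this or confirm the reading frame. Downstream of the coding region, in what would be the 3' UTR, lie seven boxB elements. These are the RNA hairpins from the phage λ nut site that the λN peptide binds. The short β-globin poly(A) fragments annotated among the hairpins are probably matches to spacer sequence rather than functional signals. The transcript terminates at the SV40 poly(A) signal.

Reporters of this design are typically co-expressed with λN-tagged proteins, which are thereby recruited to the mRNA. Their effect on translation, deadenylation or mRNA stability is then read out as luciferase activity. The record itself gives the purpose only as mammalian expression of 7BoxB.

Two sequence records are annotated, of 6,572 and 6,643 nt. Their features match apart from a one-base offset and a shorter SV40 promoter region in the sequenced (NGS) version.
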