Addgene plasmid #147080: pEGFP-N3-FLuc-7BoxB_O
Purpose: Mammalian Expression of 7BoxB
Depositing lab: Elisa Izaurralde. Depositing organization: Max Planck Institute for Developmental Biology.
Backbone
  Vector backbone: Unknown
  Vector type: Mammalian Expression
Growth in bacteria
  Bacterial resistance: Kanamycin, 50 μg/mL
  Growth temperature: 37°C
  Growth strain: DH5alpha
  Copy number: High Copy
Gene/Insert
  Gene/Insert name: 7BoxB
  Species: Other
  Cloning method: Unknown
Terms and licenses: Academic/Nonprofit Terms; Industry Terms: Not Available to Industry
Depositor comments: Plasmids from this collection were made available to the research community and donated after the lab closed. Please note that the sequence provided by the depositing laboratory may be theoretical/predicted or based on Sanger sequencing results. There may be discrepancies between sequencing results obtained by Addgene and the depositor sequence. If an Addgene verified sequence is not available, please contact before placing your order to request that our lab fully sequence the plasmid.
How to cite: pEGFP-N3-FLuc-7BoxB_O was a gift from Elisa Izaurralde (Addgene plasmid # 147080 ; http://n2t.net/addgene:147080 ; RRID:Addgene_147080)
